Addgene plasmid #196344: pAV-U6+27-Tornado-biRhoBAST
Purpose: Overexpression of circular biRhoBAST
Depositing lab: Murat Sunbul. Depositing organization: Universitaet Heidelberg. Publication: Avidity-based bright and photostable light-up aptamers for single-molecule mRNA imaging. Buhler B, Schokolowski J, Benderoth A, Englert D, Grun F, Jaschke A, Sunbul M. Nat Chem Biol. 2023 Apr;19(4):478-487. doi: 10.1038/s41589-022-01228-8. Epub 2023 Jan 19. PubMed 36658339.
Backbone
  Vector backbone: pAV
  Vector type: Mammalian Expression
Growth in bacteria
  Bacterial resistance: Ampicillin, 100 μg/mL
  Growth temperature: 37°C
  Growth strain: DH5alpha
  Copy number: High Copy
Gene/Insert
  Gene/Insert name: Tornado-biRhoBAST
  Species: Synthetic
  Promoter: U6+27
  Cloning method: Restriction Enzyme; 5′ cloning site NotI (unknown if destroyed); 3′ cloning site SacII (unknown if destroyed)
Terms and licenses: Academic/Nonprofit Terms; Industry Terms: Not Available to Industry
Depositor comments: Cloned using pAV-U6+27-Tornado-Broccoli(#124360) . Please visit https://www.biorxiv.org/content/10.1101/2021.11.02.466936v1 for bioRxiv preprint.
How to cite: pAV-U6+27-Tornado-biRhoBAST was a gift from Murat Sunbul (Addgene plasmid # 196344 ; http://n2t.net/addgene:196344 ; RRID:Addgene_196344)
