[The description below was written by a language model from this plasmid's Addgene catalogue record and pLannotate feature annotations shown in this document.]
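Description:
pAV-U6+27-Tornado-biRhoBAST is a 6.3 kb mammalian expression plasmid built on the pAV backbone and designed to overexpress a circular form of the synthetic biRhoBAST RNA aptamer. It is maintained in E. coli as a high-copy plasmid through a ColE1/pUC-type origin and is selected with ampicillin via the β-lactamase gene; an f1 phage origin and a remnant of lacZα are also present. The backbone carries fragments of AAV2 inverted terminal repeats, reflecting its AAV-vector ancestry. These are annotated only as partial elements, and the record describes the plasmid as a mammalian expression vector rather than a packaging construct.

The payload is driven by the U6+27 promoter, a human U6 RNA polymerase III promoter that retains the first 27 nucleotides of U6 snRNA and is suited to high-level expression of small, non-coding RNAs. Downstream lies the Tornado cassette, in which the RNA of interest is flanked by self-cleaving twister ribozymes; one twister-P3 fragment is annotated. After ribozyme cleavage, the resulting ends are joined by an endogenous cellular RNA ligase, producing a circular RNA that resists exonucleases and accumulates to high levels. The aptamer was inserted between NotI and SacII sites, replacing the Broccoli aptamer of the parental Tornado plasmid. The biRhoBAST sequence itself is not annotated in the feature table.

A separate cassette on the opposite strand has an SV40 enhancer/early promoter driving the Tn5-derived neomycin phosphotransferase gene. It is followed by a ble fragment, SV40 small t intron sequences and an SV40 polyadenylation signal, and could in principle allow G418 selection in mammalian cells. According to the associated publication title, biRhoBAST belongs to a family of bright, photostable, avidity-based light-up aptamers developed for RNA imaging.
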