Features (pLannotate 1.2.2; 20 found; start..end, strand, type, name):
     25..265     +  promoter       U6 promoter: RNA polymerase III promoter for human U6 snRNA
    311..377     +  ncRNA          twister-P3 (fragment): Accession: RF03154 - type-P3 twister ribozyme
    640..660     +  misc_feature   MCS (fragment): pUC18/19 multiple cloning site
    718..839     +  polyA_signal   SV40 poly(A) signal: SV40 polyadenylation signal
    888..1017    +  repeat_region  AAV2 ITR (fragment): inverted terminal repeat of adeno-associated virus serotype 2 inverted
   1040..1107    +  CDS            lacZα (fragment): LacZα fragment of β-galactosidase; lacZ fragment
   1138..1566    -  rep_origin     f1 ori (sequence partly withheld): f1 bacteriophage origin of replication; arrow indicates direction of (+) strand synthesis
   1593..1697    +  promoter       AmpR promoter: bla
   1698..2558    +  CDS            AmpR: β-lactamase; bla; confers resistance to ampicillin, carbenicillin, and related antibiotics
   2729..3317    +  rep_origin     ori: high-copy-number ColE1/pMB1/pBR322/pUC origin of replication
   3482..3530    -  repeat_region  AAV2 ITR (fragment): inverted terminal repeat of adeno-associated virus serotype 2 inverted
   3586..3720    -  polyA_signal   SV40 poly(A) signal: SV40 polyadenylation signal
   3743..3826    -  CDS            large T antigen (fragment): large T antigen from SV40 (simian virus 40)
   4145..4165    -  CDS            SV40 NLS: nuclear localization signal of SV40 (simian virus 40) large T antigen
   4295..4360    -  intron         small t intron: SV40 (simian virus 40) small t antigen intron
   4362..4436    -  CDS            small t antigen (fragment): SV40 (simian virus 40) small t antigen
   4439..4759    -  CDS            ble (fragment): BLE_KLEPN - Experimental evidence at protein level: Swiss-Prot protein existence level 1. Binding protein with a strong affinity to the bleomycin family of antibiotics. Binds to CL990; an antimitotic-antibiotic compound. From Klebsiella pneumoniae.
   4783..5574    -  CDS            neo: KKA2_KLEPN - Also known as kan, nptII. Experimental evidence at protein level: Swiss-Prot protein existence level 1. Resistance to kanamycin, neomycin, paromomycin, ribostamycin, butirosin and gentamicin B. From Klebsiella pneumoniae.
   5606..5929    -  CDS            tnpA (fragment): TN5P_ECOLX - Also known as tnp. Experimental evidence at protein level: Swiss-Prot protein existence level 1. Mediates transposition of transposon Tn5 by a 'cut and paste' mechanism. First, the monomeric transposase binds the 19 bp inverted DNA repeats flanking the transposon. Then, dimerization of the DNA- bound transposase creates a synaptic DNA complex. After nicking of the first DNA strand, excision of the transposon proceeds through a series of intermediates. The transposase then mediates the insertion of the transposon at a new site by strand transfer. The activity of the wild- type tran
   5931..6260    -  promoter       SV40 promoter: SV40 enhancer and early promoter
>Addgene plasmid #196344 | pAV-U6+27-Tornado-biRhoBAST | addgene full sequence | sequence record 384631 | Addgene NGS Result
GCCGGATCCAAGGTCGGGCAGGAAGAGGGCCTATTTCCCATGATTCCTTCATATTTGCATATACGATACA
AGGCTGTTAGAGAGATAATTAGAATTAATTTGACTGTAAACACAAAGATATTAGTACAAAATACGTGACG
TAGAAAGTAATAATTTCTTGGGTAGTTTGCAGTTTTAAAATTATGTTTTAAAATGGACTATCATATGCTT
ACCGTAACTTGAAAGTATTTCGATTTCTTGGCTTTATATATCTTGTGGAAAGGACGAAACACCGTGCTCG
CTTCGGCAGCACATATACTAGTCGACGGGCCGCACTCGCCGGTCCCAAGCCCGGATAAAATGGGAGGGGG
CGGGAAACCGCCTAACCATGCCGAGTGCGGCCGCTGTGGGAGGAACCTCCGCGAAAGCGGTGAAGGAGAG
GCGCAAGGTTAACCGCCTCAGGTTCCAGGAGGATTCGTCCTCCAAAGGCCTCCGCGAAAGCGGTGAAGGA
GCGCCACAAGGTTAACTGGCGCAGGCCTTACCCACAGTGGCCGCGGTCGGCGTGGACTGTAGAACACTGC
CAATGCCGGTCCCAAGCCCGGATAAAAGTGGAGGGTACAGTCCACGCTCTAGAGCGGACTTCGGTCCGCT
TTTTACTAGGACCTGCAGGCATGCAAGCTTGACGTCGGTTACCGATATCCATATGGCGACCGCATCGATC
TCGAGCCGAGGACTAGTAACTTGTTTATTGCAGCTTATAATGGTTACAAATAAAGCAATAGCATCACAAA
TTTCACAAATAAAGCATTTTTTTCACTGCATTCTAGTTGTGGTTTGTCCAAACTCATCAATGTATCTTAT
CATGTCTTACGTAGATAAGTAGCATGGCGGGTTAATCATTAACTACAAGGAACCCCTAGTGATGGAGTTG
GCCACTCCCTCTCTGCGCGCTCGCTCGCTCACTGAGGCCGGGCGACCAAAGGTCGCCCGACGCCCGGGCT
TTGCCCGGGCGGCCTCAGTGAGCGAGCGAGCGCGCAGAGAGGGACAGATCTGCAGATCTGCTGGCGTAAT
AGCGAAGAGGCCCGCACCGATCGCCCTTCCCAACAGTTGCGCAGCCTGAATGGCGAATGGAAATTGTAAG
CGTTAATATTTTGTTAAAATTCGCGTTAAATTTTTGTTAAATCAGCTCATTTTTTAACCAATAGGCCGAA
ATCGGCAAAATCCCTTATAAATCAAAAGAATAGACCGAGATAGGGT
[37 nt withheld, positions 1237-1273]
AAAGAACGTGGACTCCAACGTCAAAGG
[49 nt withheld, positions 1301-1349]
T
[91 nt withheld, positions 1351-1441]
G
[124 nt withheld, positions 1443-1566]
CAGGTGGCACTTTTCGGGGAAATGTGCGCGGAACCCCTATTTGTTTATTTTTCTAAATACATTCAAATAT
GTATCCGCTCATGAGACAATAACCCTGATAAATGCTTCAATAATATTGAAAAAGGAAGAGTATGAGTATT
CAACATTTCCGTGTCGCCCTTATTCCCTTTTTTGCGGCATTTTGCCTTCCTGTTTTTGCTCACCCAGAAA
CGCTGGTGAAAGTAAAAGATGCTGAAGATCAGTTGGGTGCACGAGTGGGTTACATCGAACTGGATCTCAA
CAGCGGTAAGATCCTTGAGAGTTTTCGCCCCGAAGAACGTTTTCCAATGATGAGCACTTTTAAAGTTCTG
CTATGTGGCGCGGTATTATCCCGTATTGACGCCGGGCAAGAGCAACTCGGTCGCCGCATACACTATTCTC
AGAATGACTTGGTTGAGTACTCACCAGTCACAGAAAAGCATCTTACGGATGGCATGACAGTAAGAGAATT
ATGCAGTGCTGCCATAACCATGAGTGATAACACTGCGGCCAACTTACTTCTGACAACGATCGGAGGACCG
AAGGAGCTAACCGCTTTTTTGCACAACATGGGGGATCATGTAACTCGCCTTGATCGTTGGGAACCGGAGC
TGAATGAAGCCATACCAAACGACGAGCGTGACACCACGATGCCTGTAGCAATGGCAACAACGTTGCGCAA
ACTATTAACTGGCGAACTACTTACTCTAGCTTCCCGGCAACAATTAATAGACTGGATGGAGGCGGATAAA
GTTGCAGGACCACTTCTGCGCTCGGCCCTTCCGGCTGGCTGGTTTATTGCTGATAAATCTGGAGCCGGTG
AGCGTGGGTCTCGCGGTATCATTGCAGCACTGGGGCCAGATGGTAAGCCCTCCCGTATCGTAGTTATCTA
CACGACGGGGAGTCAGGCAACTATGGATGAACGAAATAGACAGATCGCTGAGATAGGTGCCTCACTGATT
AAGCATTGGTAACTGTCAGACCAAGTTTACTCATATATACTTTAGATTGATTTAAAACTTCATTTTTAAT
TTAAAAGGATCTAGGTGAAGATCCTTTTTGATAATCTCATGACCAAAATCCCTTAACGTGAGTTTTCGTT
CCACTGAGCGTCAGACCCCGTAGAAAAGATCAAAGGATCTTCTTGAGATCCTTTTTTTCTGCGCGTAATC
TGCTGCTTGCAAACAAAAAAACCACCGCTACCAGCGGTGGTTTGTTTGCCGGATCAAGAGCTACCAACTC
TTTTTCCGAAGGTAACTGGCTTCAGCAGAGCGCAGATACCAAATACTGTTCTTCTAGTGTAGCCGTAGTT
AGGCCACCACTTCAAGAACTCTGTAGCACCGCCTACATACCTCGCTCTGCTAATCCTGTTACCAGTGGCT
GCTGCCAGTGGCGATAAGTCGTGTCTTACCGGGTTGGACTCAAGACGATAGTTACCGGATAAGGCGCAGC
GGTCGGGCTGAACGGGGGGTTCGTGCACACAGCCCAGCTTGGAGCGAACGACCTACACCGAACTGAGATA
CCTACAGCGTGAGCTATGAGAAAGCGCCACGCTTCCCGAAGGGAGAAAGGCGGACAGGTATCCGGTAAGC
GGCAGGGTCGGAACAGGAGAGCGCACGAGGGAGCTTCCAGGGGGAAACGCCTGGTATCTTTATAGTCCTG
TCGGGTTTCGCCACCTCTGACTTGAGCGTCGATTTTTGTGATGCTCGTCAGGGGGGCGGAGCCTATGGAA
AAACGCCAGCAACGCGGCCTTTTTACGGTTCCTGGCCTTTTGCTGGCCTTTTGCTCACATGTTCTTTCCT
GCGTTATCCCCTGATTCTGTGGATAACCGTATTACCGCCTTTGAGTGAGCTGATACCGCTCGCCGCAGCC
GAACGACCGAGCGCAGCGAGTCAGTGAGCGAGCGCGCAGAGAGGGAGTGGCCAACTCCATCACTAGGGGT
TCCTGGAGGGGTGGAGTCGTGACGTGAATTACGTCATAGGGTTAGGGAGGTCCTGGATCGATCCAGACAT
GATAAGATACATTGATGAGTTTGGACAAACCACAACTAGAATGCAGTGAAAAAAATGCTTTATTTGTGAA
ATTTGTGATGCTATTGCTTTATTTGTAACCATTATAAGCTGCAATAAACAAGTTAACAACAACAATTGCA
TTCATTTTATGTTTCAGGTTCAGGGGGAGGTGTGGGAGGTTTTTTAAAGCAAGTAAAACCTCTACAAATG
TGGTATGGCTGATTATGATCTCTAGTCAAGGCACTATACATCAAATATTCCTTATTAACCCCTTTACAAA
TTAAAAAGCTAAAGGTACACAATTTTTGAGCATAGTTATTAATAGCAGACACTCTATGCCTGTGTGGAGT
AAGAAAAAACAGTATGTTATGATTATAACTGTTATGCCTACTTATAAAGGTTACAGAATATTTTTCCATA
ATTTTCTTGTATAGCAGTGCAGCTTTTTCCTTTGTGGTGTAAATAGCAAAGCAAGCAAGAGTTCTATTAC
TAAACACAGCATGACTCAAAAAACTTAGCAATTCTGAAGGAAAGTCCTTGGGGTCTTCTACCTTTCTCTT
CTTTTTTGGAGGAGTAGAATGTTGAGAGTCAGCAGTAGCCTCATCATCACTAGATGGCATTTCTTCTGAG
CAAAACAGGTTTTCCTCATTAAAGGCATTCCACCACTGCTCCCATTCATCAGTTCCATAGGTTGGAATCT
AAAATACACAAACAATTAGAATCAGTAGTTTAACACATTATACACTTAAAAATTTTATATTTACCTTAGA
GCTTTAAATCTCTGTAGGTAGTTTGTCCAATTATGTCACACCACAGAAGTAAGGTTCCTTCACAAAGATC
CGGACCAAAGCGGCCATCGTGCCTCCCCACTCCTGCAGTTCGGGGGCATGGATGCGCGGATAGCCGCTGC
TGGTTTCCTGGATGCCGACGGATTTGCACTGCCGGTAGAACTCCGCGAGGTCGTCCAGCCTCAGGCAGCA
GCTGAACCAACTCGCGAGGGGATCGAGCCCGGGGTGGGCGAAGAACTCCAGCATGAGATCCCCGCGCTGG
AGGATCATCCAGCCGGCGTCCCGGAAAACGATTCCGAAGCCCAACCTTTCATAGAAGGCGGCGGTGGAAT
CGAAATCTCGTGATGGCAGGTTGGGCGTCGCTTGGTCGGTCATTTCGAACCCCAGAGTCCCGCTCAGAAG
AACTCGTCAAGAAGGCGATAGAAGGCGATGCGCTGCGAATCGGGAGCGGCGATACCGTAAAGCACGAGGA
AGCGGTCAGCCCATTCGCCGCCAAGCTCTTCAGCAATATCACGGGTAGCCAACGCTATGTCCTGATAGCG
GTCCGCCACACCCAGCCGGCCACAGTCGATGAATCCAGAAAAGCGGCCATTTTCCACCATGATATTCGGC
AAGCAGGCATCGCCATGGGTCACGACGAGATCCTCGCCGTCGGGCATGCGCGCCTTGAGCCTGGCGAACA
GTTCGGCTGGCGCGAGCCCCTGATGCTCTTCGTCCAGATCATCCTGATCGACAAGACCGGCTTCCATCCG
AGTACGTGCTCGCTCGATGCGATGTTTCGCTTGGTGGTCGAATGGGCAGGTAGCCGGATCAAGCGTATGC
AGCCGCCGCATTGCATCAGCCATGATGGATACTTTCTCGGCAGGAGCAAGGTGAGATGACAGGAGATCCT
GCCCCGGCACTTCGCCCAATAGCAGCCAGTCCCTTCCCGCTTCAGTGACAACGTCGAGCACAGCTGCGCA
AGGAACGCCCGTCGTGGCCAGCCACGATAGCCGCGCTGCCTCGTCCTGCAGTTCATTCAGGGCACCGGAC
AGGTCGGTCTTGACAAAAAGAACCGGGCGCCCCTGCGCTGACAGCCGGAACACGGCGGCATCAGAGCAGC
CGATTGTCTGTTGTGCCCAGTCATAGCCGAATAGCCTCTCCACCCAAGCGGCCGGAGAACCTGCGTGCAA
TCCATCTTGTTCAATCATGCGAAACGATCCTCATCCTGTCTCTTGATCAGATCTTGATCCCCTGCGCCAT
CAGATCCTTGGCGGCAAGAAAGCCATCCAGTTTACTTTGCAGGGCTTCCCAACCTTACCAGAGGGCGCCC
CAGCTGGCAATTCCGGTTCGCTTGCTGTCCATAAAACCGCCCAGTCTAGCTATCGCCATGTAAGCCCACT
GCAAGCTACCTGCTTTCTCTTTGCGCTTGCGTTTTCCCTTGTCCAGATAGCCCAGTAGCTGACATTCATC
CGGGGTCAGCACCGTTTCTGCGGACTGGCTTTCTACGTGTTCCGCTTCCTTTAGCAGCCCTTGCGCCCTG
AGTGCTTGCGGCAGCGTGAAGCTTTTTGCAAAAGCCTAGGCCTCCAAAAAAGCCTCCTCACTACTTCTGG
AATAGCTCAGAGGCCGAGGCGGCCTCGGCCTCTGCATAAATAAAAAAAATTAGTCAGCCATGGGGCGGAG
AATGGGCGGAACTGGGCGGAGTTAGGGGCGGGATGGGCGGAGTTAGGGGCGGGACTATGGTTGCTGACTA
ATTGAGATGCATGCTTTGCATACTTCTGCCTGCTGGGGAGCCTGGGGACTTTCCACACCTGGTTGCTGAC
TAATTGAGATGCATGCTTTGCATACTTCTGCCTGCTGGGGAGCCTGGGGACTTTCCACACCCTAACTGAC
ACACATTCCACA
